Addgene plasmid #104196: GST-AR-1-660
Purpose: Expresses human AR-1-660 from bacterial expression vector pGEX-5X-1 as GST fusion protein
Depositing lab: Elizabeth Wilson. Depositing organization: University of North Carolina at Chapel Hill. Publication: FXXLF and WXXLF sequences mediate the NH2-terminal interaction with the ligand binding domain of the androgen receptor. He B, Kemppainen JA, Wilson EM. J Biol Chem. 2000 Jul 28;275(30):22986-94. 10.1074/jbc.M002807200 PubMed 10816582.
Backbone
  Vector backbone: pGEX-5x-1
  Backbone manufacturer: Pharmacia
  Backbone size w/o insert (bp): 4970
  Total vector size (bp): 6870
  Vector type: Bacterial Expression
Growth in bacteria
  Bacterial resistance: Ampicillin, 100 μg/mL
  Growth temperature: 37°C
  Growth strain: XL-1 blue
  Copy number: High Copy
Gene/Insert
  Gene/Insert name: human androgen receptor aa 1-660
  Species: H. sapiens (human)
  Insert size (bp): 1900
  GenBank ID: AAA51886.1
  Entrez Gene: AR (a.k.a. AIS, AR8, DHTR, HUMARA, HYSP1, KD, NR3C4, SBMA, SMAX1, TFM)
  Tag / fusion protein: GST (N terminal on backbone)
  Cloning method: Restriction Enzyme; 5′ cloning site BamH1 (not destroyed); 3′ cloning site NotI (not destroyed)
  Sequencing primers: 5′ don't have; 3′ don't have
Terms and licenses: Academic/Nonprofit Terms; Industry Terms: Not Available to Industry
Depositor comments: The GST-AR insertion contains an insertion of 4 glutamine residues after amino acid 74 and a deletion of 4 glycine residues after amino acid 469 compared to the listed reference sequence. The depositor has confirmed that this should not affect plasmid function.
How to cite: GST-AR-1-660 was a gift from Elizabeth Wilson (Addgene plasmid # 104196 ; http://n2t.net/addgene:104196 ; RRID:Addgene_104196)
