[The description below was written by a language model from this plasmid's Addgene catalogue record.]
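Description:
GST-AR-1-660 is a bacterial expression plasmid built on the pGEX-5X-1 backbone that produces amino acids 1–660 of the human androgen receptor (AR) as a fusion to glutathione S-transferase. The AR fragment, listed as about 1.9 kb, was cloned between the BamHI and NotI sites of the polylinker, both of which remain intact, so that GST encoded by the backbone sits at the N-terminus of the fusion. The complete plasmid is listed at roughly 6.9 kb. It is maintained at high copy number in E. coli under ampicillin selection. No feature table accompanies the record, so the promoter and other backbone elements are not itemised. pGEX-series vectors generally drive the GST fusion from an IPTG-inducible tac promoter with a lacI repressor gene on the plasmid, and the 5X variants carry a Factor Xa cleavage site between GST and the insert.

The 1–660 fragment covers the N-terminal portion of the receptor and stops short of the C-terminal ligand-binding domain. The associated publication examines how FXXLF and WXXLF motifs mediate the interaction between the AR N-terminal region and the ligand-binding domain. This suggests the fusion protein serves as an affinity-purifiable reagent, captured on glutathione resin, for in vitro protein interaction assays, although the record itself states only that the plasmid expresses the GST fusion. The depositor notes that, relative to the listed reference sequence, the insert has four additional glutamine residues after amino acid 74 and lacks four glycine residues after amino acid 469. These differences fall within the receptor's polymorphic glutamine and glycine repeat tracts, and the depositor states that they should not affect plasmid function.
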