>Addgene plasmid #104196 | GST-AR-1-660 | addgene partial sequence | sequence record 201213 | pGEX3 5'-CCGGGAGCTGCATGTGTCAGAGG-3'
TACCCTGGCGGCATGGTGAGCAGAGTGCCCTATCCCAGTCCCACTTGTGTCAAAAGCGAAATGGGCCCCT
GGATGGATAGCTACTCCGGACCTTACGGGGACATGCGTTTGGAGACTGCCAGGGACCATGTTTTGCCCAT
TGACTATTACTTTCCACCCCAGAAGACCTGCCTGATCTGTGGAGATGAAGCTTCTGGGTGTCACTATGGA
GCTCTCACATGTGGAAGCTGCAAGGTCTTCTTCAAAAGAGCCGCTGAAGGGAAACAGAAGTACCTGTGCG
CCAGCAGAAATGATTGCACTATTGATAAATTCCGAAGGAAAAATTGTCCATCTTGTCGTCTTCGGAAATG
TTATGAAGCAGGGATGACTCTGGGAGCCCGGAAGCTGAAGAAACTTGGTAATCTGAAACTACAGGAGGAA
GGAGAGGCTTCCAGCACCACCAGCCCCACTGAGGAGACAACCCAGAAGCTGACAGGGGTCGACTCGAGCG
GCCGCATCGTGACTGACTGACGATCTGCCTCGCGCGTTTC
